>Addgene plasmid #63411 | pFusX4-2 | depositor partial sequence | sequence record 105340 | pFusX4_AAC
AGTCTTAAGCGTCTCCCCTGACCCCGGACCAAGTGGTGGCTATCGCCAGCAACATTGGCGGCAAGCAAGC
GCTCGAAACGGTGCAGCGGCTGTTGCCGGTGCTGTGCCAGGACCATGGCCTGACCCCGGACCAAGTGGTG
GCTATCGCCAGCAACATTGGCGGCAAGCAAGCGCTCGAAACGGTGCAGCGGCTGTTGCCGGTGCTGTGCC
AGGACCATGGCCTGACTCCGGACCAAGTGGTGGCTATCGCCAGCCACGATGGCGGCAAGCAAGCGCTCGA
AACGGTGCAGCGGCTGTTGCCGGTGCTGTGCCAGGACCATGGCCGAGACGTC
