>Addgene plasmid #63411 | pFusX4-2 | depositor partial sequence | sequence record 105341 | FusX4
CGTCTCCCCTGACCCCGGACCAAGTGGTGGCTATCGAGACCGGCGCCGCTACGGGCGCGTCCCATTCGCC
ATTCAGGCTGCGCAACTGTTGGGAAGGGCGATCGGTGCGGGCTCTTCGCTATTACGCCAGCTGGCGAAAG
GGGGATGTGCTGCAAGGCGATTAAGTTGGGAACGCCAGGGTTTTCCCAGTCACGACGTTGTAAAACGACG
GCCAGTGAGCGCGCGTAATCGACTCACTATAGGGCGAATTGGGTACCGGGCCCCCCCTCGAGGTCCTCCA
GCTTTTGTTCCCTTTAGTGAGGGTTAATTGCGCGCTTGGCGTAATCATGGTCATAGCTGTTTCCTGTGTG
AAATTGTTATCCGCTCACAATTCCACACAACATACGAGCCGGAAGCATAAAGTGTAAAGCCTGGGGTGCC
TAATGAGTGAGCTAACTCACATTAATTGCGTTGCGCTCACTGCCCGCTTTCCACCGGTGGTCTCTGGCGG
CAAGCAAGCGCTCGAAACGGTGCAGCGGCTGTTGCCGGTGCTGTGCCAGGACCATGGCCGAGACGTCTAG
ACCAGCCAGGACAGAAATGCCTCGACTTCGCTGCTACCCAAGGTTGCCGGGTGACGCACACCGTGGAAAC
GGATGAAGGCACGAACCCAGTGGACATAAGCCTGTTCGGTTCGTAAGCTGTAATGCAAGTAGCGTATGCG
CTCACGCAACTGGTCCAGAACCTTGACCGAACGCAGCGGTGGTAACGGCGCAGTGGCGGTTTTCATGGCT
TGTTATGACTGTTTTTTTGGGGTACAGTCTATGCCTCGGGCATCCAAGCAGCAAGCGCGTTACGCCGTGG
GTCGATGTTTGATGTTATGGAGCAGCAACGATGTTACGCAGCAGGGCAGTCGCCCTAAAACAAAGTTAAA
CATTATGAGGGAAGCGGTGATCGCCGAAGTATCGACTCAACTATCAGAGGTAGTTGGCGTCATCGAGCGC
CATCTCGAACCGACGTTGCTGGCCGTACATTTGTACGGCTCCGCAGTGGATGGCGGCCTGAAGCCACACA
GTGATATTGATTTGCTGGTTACGGTGACCGTAAGGCTTGATGAAACAACGCGGCGAGCTTTGATCAACGA
CCTTTTGGAAACTTCGGCTTCCCCTGGAGAGAGCGAGATTCTCCGCGCTGTAGAAGTCACCATTGTTGTG
CACGACGACATCATTCCGTGGCGTTATCCAGCTAAGCGCGAACTGCAATTTGGAGAATGGCAGCGCAATG
ACATTCTTGCAGGTATCTTCGAGCCAGCCACGATCGACATTGATCTGGCTATCTTGCTGACAAAAGCAAG
AGAACATAGCGTTGCCTTGGTAGGTCCAGCGGCGGAGGAACTCTTTGATCCGGTTCCTGAACAGGATCTA
TTTGAGGCGCTAAATGAAACCTTAACGCTATGGAACTCGCCGCCCGACTGGGCTGGCGATGAGCGAAATG
TAGTGCTTACGTTGTCCCGCATTTGGTACAGCGCAGTAACCGGCAAAATCGCGCCGAAGGATGTCGCTGC
CGACTGGGCAATGGAGCGCCTGCCGGCCCAGTATCAGCCCGTCATACTTGAAGCTAGACAGGCTTATCTT
GGACAAGAAGAAGATCGCTTGGCCTCGCGCGCAGATCAGTTGGAAGAATTTGTCCACTACGTGAAAGGCG
AGATCACCAAGGTAGTCGGCAAATAACCCTCGAGCCACCCATGACCAAAATCCCTTAACGTGAGTTACGC
GTCGTTCCACTGAGCGTCAGACCCCGTAGAAAAGATCAAAGGATCTTCTTGAGATCCTTTTTTTCTGCGC
GTAATCTGCTGCTTGCAAACAAAAAAACCACCGCTACCAGCGGTGGTTTGTTTGCCGGATCAAGAGCTAC
CAACTCTTTTTCCGAAGGTAACTGGCTTCAGCAGAGCGCAGATACCAAATACTGTCCTTCTAGTGTAGCC
GTAGTTAGGCCACCACTTCAAGAACTCTGTAGCACCGCCTACATACCTCGCTCTGCTAATCCTGTTACCA
GTGGCTGCTGCCAGTGGCGATAAGTCGTGTCTTACCGGGTTGGACTCAAGACGATAGTTACCGGATAAGG
CGCAGCGGTCGGGCTGAACGGGGGGTTCGTGCACACAGCCCAGCTTGGAGCGAACGACCTACACCGAACT
GAGATACCTACAGCGTGAGCATTGAGAAAGCGCCACGCTTCCCGAAGGGAGAAAGGCGGACAGGTATCCG
GTAAGCGGCAGGGTCGGAACAGGAGAGCGCACGAGGGAGCTTCCAGGGGGAAACGCCTGGTATCTTTATA
GTCCTGTCGGGTTTCGCCACCTCTGACTTGAGCGTCGATTTTTGTGATGCTCGTCAGGGGGGCGGAGCCT
ATGGAAAAACGCCAGCAACGCGGCCTTTTTACGGTTCCTGGCCTTTTGCTGGCCTTTTGCTCACATGTTC
TTTCCTGCGTTATCCCCTGATTCTGTGGATAACCGTATTACCGCCTTTGAGTGAGCTGATACCGCTCGCC
GCAGCCGAACGACCGAGCGCAGCGAGTCAGTGAGCGAGGAAGCGGAAGAGCGCCCAATACGCAAACCGCC
TCTCCCCGCGCGTTGGCCGATTCATTAATGCAGCTGGCACGACAGGTTTCCCGACTGGAAAGCGGGCAGT
GAGCGCAACGCAATTAATACGCGTACCGCTAGCCAGGAAGAGTTTGTAGAAACGCAAAAAGGCCATCCGT
CAGGATGGCCTTCTGCTTAGTTTGATGCCTGGCAGTTTATGGCGGGCGTCCTGCCCGCCACCCTCCGGGC
CGTTGCTTCACAACGTTCAAATCCGCTCCCGGCGGATTTGTCCTACTCAGGAGAGCGTTCACCGACAAAC
AACAGATAAAACGAAAGGCCCAGTCTTCCGACTGAGCCTTTCGTTTTATTTGATGCCTGGCAGTTCCCTA
CTCTCGCGTTAACGCTAGCATGGATGTTTTCCCAGTCACGACGTTGTAAAACGACGGCCAGTCTTAAG
