>Addgene plasmid #63411 | pFusX4-2 | addgene partial sequence | sequence record 115633 | pCR8_R1 5'-cgaaccgaacaggcttatgt-3'
GTGCGTCACCCGGCAACCTTGGGTAGCAGCGAAGTCGAGGCATTTCTGTCCTGGCTGGTCTAGACGTCTC
GGCCATGGTCCTGGCACAGCACCGGCAACAGCCGCTGCACCGTTTCGAGCGCTTGCTTGCCGCCATCGTG
GCTGGCGATAGCCACCACTTGGTCCGGAGTCAGGCCATGGTCCTGGCACAGCACCGGCAACAGCCGCTGC
ACCGTTTCGAGCGCTTGCTTGCCGCCAATGTTGCTGGCGATAGCCACCACTTGGTCCGGGGTCAGGCCAT
GGTCCTGGCACAGCACCGGCAACAGCCGCTGCACCGTTTCGAGCGCTTGCTTGCCGCCAATGTTGCTGGC
GATAGCCACCACTTGGTCCGGGGTCAGGGGAGACGCTTAAGACTGGCCGTCGTTTTACAACGTCGTGACT
GGGAAAACATCCATGCTAGCGTTAACGCGAGAGTAGGGAACTGCCAGGCATCAAATAAAACGAAAGGCTC
AGTCGGAAGACTGGGCCTTTCGTTTTATCTGTTGTTTGTCGGTGAACGCTCTCCTGAGTAGGACAAATCC
GCCGGGAGCGGATTTGAACGTTGTGAAGCAACGGCCCGGAGGGTGGCGGGCAGGACGCCCGCCATAAACT
GCCAGGCATCAAACTAAGCAGAAGGCCATCCTGACGGATGGCCTTTTTGCGTTTCTACAAA
