[The description below was written by a language model from this plasmid's Addgene catalogue record.]
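Description:
pFusX4-2 is a bacterial library plasmid from the FusX TALE assembly system, built on the FusX4 backbone (about 3 kb without insert). It is maintained as a high-copy plasmid in E. coli under spectinomycin selection. The record gives no feature table, so the origin of replication and the exact resistance cassette are not stated. The listed sequencing primers carry pCR8-style names, which hints at a pCR8-type cloning vector, but the record does not confirm this.

The insert is a synthetic, pre-assembled trimer of TALE repeat units carrying the repeat variable diresidues NI, NI and HD. Under the standard TALE code, NI recognises adenine and HD recognises cytosine, so the module specifies the DNA triplet AAC, as reflected in the alternative name X4_AAC. The trimer was cloned through BsaI sites that were destroyed in the process. The plasmid is assigned to RVD positions 10 to 12 of a TALE array, so it is one member of the position-specific "X4" set, in which each plasmid presumably carries a different three-repeat combination for that slot.

In use, a plasmid like this is chosen according to the target sequence and combined with the corresponding trimer plasmids for the other positions, which are joined in a defined order in a single-step reaction to build a full TALE DNA-binding domain, typically in a TALEN receiver vector. The plasmid carries no expression payload of its own according to the record. It serves purely as a building block for rapidly constructing custom TALENs or other TALE fusions for genome editing.
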