Addgene plasmid #63411: pFusX4-2
Purpose: Encodes RVD positions 10-12 in TALEN assembly
Depositing lab: Stephen Ekker. Depositing organization: Mayo Foundation for Medical Education and Research. Publication: FusX: A rapid one-step TALE assembly system for genome science. Ma AC, McNulty MS, Tanya PL, Jarryd CM, Martinez-Galvez G, Argue DP, Lee HB, Urban MD, Bullard CE, Blackburn PR, Man TK, Clark KJ, Ekker SC. Hum Gene Ther. 2016 Jun;27(6):451-63. doi: 10.1089/hum.2015.172 PubMed 26854857.
Backbone
  Vector backbone: FusX4
  Backbone size w/o insert (bp): 3008
  Vector type: TALEN
Growth in bacteria
  Bacterial resistance: Spectinomycin, 50 μg/mL
  Growth temperature: 37°C
  Growth strain: DH5alpha
  Copy number: High Copy
Gene/Insert
  Gene/Insert name: NI NI HD (alt name: X4_AAC)
  Species: Synthetic
  Mutation: none
  Cloning method: Restriction Enzyme; 5′ cloning site BsaI (destroyed during cloning); 3′ cloning site BsaI (destroyed during cloning)
  Sequencing primers: 5′ pCR8_F1; 3′ pCR8_R1
Terms and licenses: Academic/Nonprofit Terms; Industry Terms: Not Available to Industry
How to cite: pFusX4-2 was a gift from Stephen Ekker (Addgene plasmid # 63411 ; http://n2t.net/addgene:63411 ; RRID:Addgene_63411)
